>Addgene plasmid #118519 | pMRE-Tn5-133 | addgene full sequence | sequence record 226767 | Addgene NGS Result
ATGGTGAGCAAGGGCGAGGAGCTGTTCACCGGGGTGGTGCCCATCCTGGTCGAGCTGGACGGCGACGTAA
ACGGCCACAAGTTCAGCGTGTCCGGCGAGGGCGAGGGCGATGCCACCTACGGCAAGCTGACCCTGAAGCT
GATCTGCACCACCGGCAAGCTGCCCGTGCCCTGGCCCACCCTCGTGACCACCCTGGGCTACGGCGTGCAG
TGCTTCGCCCGCTACCCCGACCACATGAAGCAGCACGACTTCTTCAAGTCCGCCATGCCCGAAGGCTACG
TCCAGGAGCGCACCATCTTCTTCAAGGACGACGGCAACTACAAGACCCGCGCCGAGGTGAAGTTCGAGGG
CGACACCCTGGTGAACCGCATCGAGCTGAAGGGCATCGACTTCAAGGAGGACGGCAACATCCTGGGGCAC
AAGCTGGAGTACAACTACAACAGCCACAACGTCTATATCACCGCCGACAAGCAGAAGAACGGCATCAAGG
CCAACTTCAAGATCCGCCACAACATCGAGGACGGCGGCGTGCAGCTCGCCGACCACTACCAGCAGAACAC
CCCCATCGGCGACGGCCCCGTGCTGCTGCCCGACAACCACTACCTGAGCTACCAGTCCAAGCTGAGCAAA
GACCCCAACGAGAAGCGCGATCACATGGTCCTGCTGGAGTTCGTGACCGCCGCCGGGATCACTCTCGGCA
TGGACGAGCTGTACAAGTAAGTAATTAGCTGAGCTTGGACTCCTGTTGATAGATCCAGTAATGACCTCAG
AACTCCATCTGGATTTGTTCAGAACGCTCGGTTGCCGCCGGGCGTTTTTTATTGGTGAGAATCCAAGCTA
GCTTGGCGAGATTTTCAGGAGCTAAGGAAGCTAAAATGGAGAAAAAAATCACTGGATATACCACCGTTGA
TATATCCCAATGGCATCGTAAAGAACATTTTGAGGCATTTCAGTCAGTTGCTCAATGTACCTATAACCAG
ACCGTTCAGCTGGATATTACGGCCTTTTTAAAGACCGTAAAGAAAAATAAGCACAAGTTTTATCCGGCCT
TTATTCACATTCTTGCCCGCCTGATGAATGCTCATCCGGAATTTCGTATGGCAATGAAAGACGGTGAGCT
GGTGATATGGGATAGTGTTCACCCTTGTTACACCGTTTTCCATGAGCAAACTGAAACGTTTTCATCGCTC
TGGAGTGAATACCACGACGATTTCCGGCAGTTTCTACACATATATTCGCAAGATGTGGCGTGTTACGGTG
AAAACCTGGCCTATTTCCCTAAAGGGTTTATTGAGAATATGTTTTTCGTCTCAGCCAATCCCTGGGTGAG
TTTCACCAGTTTTGATTTAAACGTGGCCAATATGGACAACTTCTTCGCCCCCGTTTTCACCATGGGCAAA
TATTATACGCAAGGCGACAAGGTGCTGATGCCGCTGGCGATTCAGGTTCATCATGCCGTTTGTGATGGCT
TCCATGTCGGCAGAATGCTTAATGAATTACAACAGTACTGCGATGAGTGGCAGGGCGGGGCGTAATTTTT
TTAAGGCAGTTATTGGTGCCCTTAAACGCCTGGGGTAATGACTCTCTAGCTTGAGGCATCAAATAAAACG
AAAGGCTCAGTCGAAAGACTGGGCCTTTCGTTTTATCTGTTGTTTGTCGGTGAACGCTCTCCTGAGTAGG
ACAAATCCGCCGCTAGGAGCTTGCGGCCGCCAGGATATCGACCCAAGTACCGCCACCTAACAATTCGTTC
AAGCCGAGATCGGCTTCCCGGCCGACGCGTCAATTCGAGCGCGTCAATTCGAGGGCCGCGGCCTAGGCGG
CCAGATCTGATCAAGAGACAGTCTAGCTAGAATTAATTCGAGTCGACCGATCCCGTACACAAGTAGCGTC
CTGAACGGAACCTTTCCCGTTTTCCAGGATCTGATCTTCCATGTGACCTCCTAACATGGTAACGTTCATG
ATAACTTCTGCTCTTCATCGTGCGGCCGACTGGGCTAAATCTGTGTTCTCTTCGGCGGCGCTGGGTGATC
CTCGCCGTACTGCCCGCTTGGTTAACGTCGCCGCCCAATTGGCAAAATATTCTGGTAAATCAATAACCAT
CTCATCAGAGGGTAGTGAAGCCATGCAGGAAGGCGCTTACCGATTTATCCGCAATCCCAACGTTTCTGCC
GAGGCGATCAGAAAGGCTGGCGCCATGCAAACAGTCAAGTTGGCTCAGGAGTTTCCCGAACTGCTGGCCA
TTGAGGACACCACCTCTTTGAGTTATCGCCACCAGGTCGCCGAAGAGCTTGGCAAGCTGGGCTCTATTCA
GGATAAATCCCGCGGATGGTGGGTTCACTCCGTTCTCTTGCTCGAGGCCACCACATTCCGCACCGTAGGA
TTACTGCATCAGGAGTGGTGGATGCGCCCGGATGACCCTGCCGATGCGGATGAAAAGGAGAGTGGCAAAT
GGCTGGCAGCCGCCGCAACTAGCCGGTTACGCATGGGCAGCATGATGAGCAACGTGATTGCGGTCTGTGA
CCGCGAAGCCGATATTCATGCTTATCTGCAGGACAAACTGGCGCATAACGAGCGCTTCGTGGTGCGCTCC
AAGCACCCACGCAAGGACGTAGAGTCTGGGTTGTATCTGTACGACCATCTGAAGAACCAACCGGAGTTGG
GTGGCTATCAGATCAGCATTCCGCAAAAGGGCGTGGTGGATAAACGCGGTAAACGTAAAAATCGACCAGC
CCGCAAGGCGAGCTTGAGCCTGCGCAGTGGGCGCATCACGCTAAAACAGGGGAATATCACGCTCAACGCG
GTGCTGGCCGAGGAGATTAACCCGCCCAAGGGTGAGACCCCGTTGAAATGGTTGTTGCTGACCAGCGAAC
CGGTCGAGTCGCTAGCCCAAGCCTTGCGCGTCATCGACATTTATACCCATCGCTGGCGGATCGAGGAGTT
CCATAAGGCATGGAAAACCGGAGCAGGAGCCGAGAGGCAACGCATGGAGGAGCCGGATAATCTGGAGCGG
ATGGTCTCGATCCTCTCGTTTGTTGCGGTCAGGCTGTTACAGCTCAGAGAAAGCTTCACGCTGCCGCAAG
CACTCAGGGCGCAAGGGCTGCTAAAGGAAGCGGAACACGTAGAAAGCCAGTCCGCAGAAACGGTGCTGAC
CCCGGATGAATGTCAGCTACTGGGCTATCTGGACAAGGGAAAACGCAAGCGCAAAGAGAAAGCAGGTAGC
TTGCAGTGGGCTTACATGGCGATAGCTAGACTGGGCGGTTTTATGGACAGCAAGCGAACCGGAATTGCCA
GCTGGGGCGCCCTCTGGGAAGGTTGGGAAGCCCTGCAAAGTAAACTGGATGGCTTTCTTGCCGCCAAGGA
TCTGATGGCGCAGGGGATCAAGATCTGATCGGTCGATCGAATTAATTCCCAATTCTTGAAGACGAAAGGG
CCTCGTGATACGCCTATTTTTATAGGTTAATGTCATGATAATAATGGTTTCTTAGACGTCAGGTGGCACT
TTTCGGGGAAATGTGCGCGGAACCCCTATTTGTTTATTTTTCTAAATACATTCAAATATGTATCCGCTCA
TGAGACAATAACCCTGATAAATGCTTCAATAATATTGAAAAAGGAAGAGTATGAGTATTCAACATTTCCG
TGTCGCCCTTATTCCCTTTTTTGCGGCATTTTGCCTTCCTGTTTTTGCTCACCCAGAAACGCTGGTGAAA
GTAAAAGATGCTGAAGATCAGTTGGGTGCACGAGTGGGTTACATCGAACTGGATCTCAACAGCGGTAAGA
TCCTTGAGAGTTTTCGCCCCGAAGAACGTTTTCCAATGATGAGCACTTTTAAAGTTCTGCTATGTGGCGC
GGTATTATCCCGTATTGACGCCGGGCAAGAGCAACTCGGTCGCCGCATACACTATTCTCAGAATGACTTG
GTTGAGTACTCACCAGTCACAGAAAAGCATCTTACGGATGGCATGACAGTAAGAGAATTATGCAGTGCTG
CCATAACCATGAGTGATAACACTGCGGCCAACTTACTTCTGACAACGATCGGAGGACCGAAGGAGCTAAC
CGCTTTTTTGCACAACATGGGGGATCATGTAACTCGCCTTGATCGTTGGGAACCGGAGCTGAATGAAGCC
ATACCAAACGACGAGCGTGACACCACGATGCCTGTAGCAATGGCAACAACGTTGCGCAAACTATTAACTG
GCGAACTACTTACTCTAGCTTCCCGGCAACAATTAATAGACTGGATGGAGGCGGATAAAGTTGCAGGACC
ACTTCTGCGCTCGGCCCTTCCGGCTGGCTGGTTTATTGCTGATAAATCTGGAGCCGGTGAGCGTGGGTCT
CGCGGTATCATTGCAGCACTGGGGCCAGATGGTAAGCCCTCCCGTATCGTAGTTATCTACACGACGGGGA
GTCAGGCAACTATGGATGAACGAAATAGACAGATCGCTGAGATAGGTGCCTCACTGATTAAGCATTGGTA
ACTGTCAGACCAAGTTTACTCATATATACTTTAGATTGATTTAAAACTTCATTTTTAATTTAAAAGGATC
TAGGTGAAGATCCGGGGAATTGGGGATCAATTCCGTTTTCCGCTGCATAACCCTGCTTCGGGGTCATTAT
AGCGATTTTTTCGGTATATCCATCCTTTTTCGCACGATATACAGGATTTTGCCAAAGGGTTCGTGTAGAC
TTTCCTTGGTGTATCCAACGGCGTCAGCCGGGCAGGATAGGTGAAGTAGGCCCACCCGCGAGCGGGTGTT
CCTTCTTCACTGTCCCTTATTCGCACCTGGCGGTGCTCAACGGGAATCCTGCTCTGCGAGGCTGGCCGGC
TACCGCCGGCGTAACAGATGAGGGCAAGCGGATGGCTGATGAAACCAAGCCAACCAGGAAGGGCAGCCCA
CCTATCACGGAATTGATCCGGCCACGATGCGTCCGGCGTAGAGGATCTGAAGATCAGCAGTTCAACCTGT
TGATAGTACGTACTAAGCTCTCATGTTTCACGTACTAAGCTCTCATGTTTAACGTACTAAGCTCTCATGT
TTAACGAACTAAACCCTCATGGCTAACGTACTAAGCTCTCATGTTTCACGTACTAAGCTCTCATGTTTGA
ACAATAAAATTAATATAAATCAGCAACTTAAATAGCCTCTAAGGTTTTAAGTTTTATAAGAAAAAAAAGA
ATATATAAGGCTTTTAAAGCTTTTAAGGTTTAACGGTTGTGGACAACAAGCCAGGGATGTAACGCACTGA
GAAGCCCTTAGAGCCTCTCAAAGCAATTTTGAGTGACACAGGAACACTTAACGGCTGACATGGGAATTAA
TTCTGACTCTTATACACAAGTGCGGCCCTCGAATTGACGCGCTCCACCGCGGTGGCGGCCGCTCTAGAAC
TAGTGGATCCCCCGGGCTGCAGGAATTCGATATCCATAAACTGCCAGGAATTGGGGATCGGATTCGAGCT
CGCACGCTGCCGCAAGCACTCAGGGCGCAAGGGCTGCTAAAGGAAGCGGAACACGTAGAAAGCCAGTCCG
CAGAAACGGTGCTGACCCCGGATGAATGTCAGCTACTGGGCTATCTGGACAAGGGAAAACGCAAGCGCAA
AGAGAAAGCAGGTAGCTTGCAGTGGGCTTACATGGCGATAGCTAGACTGGGCGGTTTTATGGACAGCAAG
CGAACCGGAATTGCCAGCTGGGGCGCCCTCTGGTAAGGTTGGGAAGCCCTGCAAAGTAAACTGGATGGCT
TTCTTGCCGCCAAGGATCTGATGGCGCAGGGGATCAAGATCTGATCAAGAGACAGGATACTAGTGGAGGA
AGAAAAA
Features (pLannotate 1.2.2; 14 found; start..end, strand, type, name):
      1..717     +  CDS            SYFP2: SYFP2 is a basic (constitutively fluorescent) yellow fluorescent protein published in 2006, derived from Aequorea victoria. It is reported to be a very rapidly-maturing monomer with moderate acid sensitivity.
    738..832     +  terminator     lambda t0 terminator: transcription terminator from phage lambda
    847..875     +  promoter       cat promoter (fragment): promoter of the E. coli cat gene encoding chloramphenicol acetyltransferase
    876..1532    +  CDS            cat: CAT_ECOLX - Experimental evidence at protein level: Swiss-Prot protein existence level 1. This enzyme is an effector of chloramphenicol resistance in bacteria. From Escherichia coli. This protein is used as a marker in many commonly used cloning vectors, such as pACYC184.
   1600..1686    +  terminator     rrnB T1 terminator: Escherichia coli rrnB; transcription terminator T1 from the E. coli rrnB gene
   1714..1740    +  CDS            GmR (fragment): gentamycin acetyltransferase; aacC1; confers resistance to gentamycin
   1958..3385    +  CDS            tnpA: TN5P_ECOLX - Also known as tnp. Experimental evidence at protein level: Swiss-Prot protein existence level 1. Mediates transposition of transposon Tn5 by a 'cut and paste' mechanism. First, the monomeric transposase binds the 19 bp inverted DNA repeats flanking the transposon. Then, dimerization of the DNA- bound transposase creates a synaptic DNA complex. After nicking of the first DNA strand, excision of the transposon proceeds through a series of intermediates. The transposase then mediates the insertion of the transposon at a new site by strand transfer. The activity of the wild- type tran
   3516..3620    +  promoter       AmpR promoter: bla
   3621..4481    +  CDS            AmpR: β-lactamase; bla; confers resistance to ampicillin, carbenicillin, and related antibiotics
   4720..4829    +  oriT           oriT: incP origin of transfer
   4862..4907    +  CDS            traJ (fragment): oriT-recognizing protein; traJ
   4978..5310    +  rep_origin     R6K γ ori (fragment): γ replication origin from E. coli plasmid R6K; requires the R6K initiator protein pi for replication
   5361..5424    +  misc_feature   MCS (fragment): pBluescript multiple cloning site
   5464..5781    +  CDS            tnpA (fragment): TN5P_ECOLX - Also known as tnp. Experimental evidence at protein level: Swiss-Prot protein existence level 1. Mediates transposition of transposon Tn5 by a 'cut and paste' mechanism. First, the monomeric transposase binds the 19 bp inverted DNA repeats flanking the transposon. Then, dimerization of the DNA- bound transposase creates a synaptic DNA complex. After nicking of the first DNA strand, excision of the transposon proceeds through a series of intermediates. The transposase then mediates the insertion of the transposon at a new site by strand transfer. The activity of the wild- type tran
