[The description below was written by a language model from this plasmid's Addgene catalogue record and pLannotate feature annotations shown in this document.]
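Description:
pMRE-Tn5-133 is a mini-Tn5 suicide delivery plasmid built on the pAG408 backbone, designed to insert a constitutively expressed yellow fluorescent protein gene into bacterial chromosomes. It replicates from the R6K γ origin, which depends on the pi initiator protein. It is therefore maintained in a lambda pir host such as E. coli S17-1 lambda pir and cannot persist in recipients that lack pi. An incP oriT, with an adjacent traJ fragment, allows conjugative mobilisation from the donor strain into a broad range of target bacteria. In E. coli the plasmid is selected with ampicillin through the bla gene and its own promoter.

The payload is sYFP2, a synthetic, rapidly maturing monomeric yellow fluorescent protein derived from Aequorea victoria, followed by the lambda t0 terminator. Downstream lies a chloramphenicol acetyltransferase cassette with a cat promoter fragment and the rrnB T1 terminator. This cassette provides the chloramphenicol marker listed for selecting recipients that have acquired the insertion. The promoter driving sYFP2 is not annotated in the feature table. The record notes derivation from a plasmid whose name suggests a tuf promoter, but this is not confirmed by the annotations. A full-length Tn5 transposase gene (tnpA) is present. In mini-Tn5 designs of this kind it normally sits outside the transposable segment so that insertions are stable once the plasmid is lost, although the transposon end repeats are not annotated here. A short gentamicin resistance fragment, an MCS fragment and a partial tnpA match appear to be backbone remnants. The plasmid belongs to a toolbox for fluorescently labelling diverse bacteria by chromosomal insertion.
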