Addgene plasmid #118519: pMRE-Tn5-133
Purpose: miniTn5 plasmid to deliver constitutively expressed fluorescent protein genes in bacteria
Depositing lab: Mitja Remus-Emsermann. Depositing organization: University of Canterbury. Publication: Chromatic Bacteria - A Broad Host-Range Plasmid and Chromosomal Insertion Toolbox for Fluorescent Protein Expression in Bacteria. Schlechter RO, Jun H, Bernach M, Oso S, Boyd E, Munoz-Lintz DA, Dobson RCJ, Remus DM, Remus-Emsermann MNP. Front Microbiol. 2018 Dec 12;9:3052. doi: 10.3389/fmicb.2018.03052. eCollection 2018. PubMed 30631309.
Backbone
  Vector backbone: pAG408
  Vector type: Bacterial Expression ; miniTn5 delivery vector
  Selectable markers: Chloramphenicol
Growth in bacteria
  Bacterial resistance: Ampicillin, 100 μg/mL
  Growth temperature: 37°C
  Growth strain: E. coli S17-1 lambda pir
  Copy number: High Copy
Gene/Insert
  Gene/Insert name: sYFP2
  Species: Synthetic
  Cloning method: Gibson Cloning
Resource information
  A portion of this plasmid was derived from a plasmid made by: pMREtn5-Ptuf-sYFP2
Terms and licenses: Academic/Nonprofit Terms; Industry Terms: Not Available to Industry
Depositor comments: Please visit https://www.biorxiv.org/content/early/2018/09/07/402172 for bioRxiv preprint.
How to cite: pMRE-Tn5-133 was a gift from Mitja Remus-Emsermann (Addgene plasmid # 118519 ; http://n2t.net/addgene:118519 ; RRID:Addgene_118519)
